Addgene plasmid #40317: JDS82
Purpose: (Empty Backbone)
Depositing lab: Keith Joung. Depositing organization: Massachusetts General Hospital.
Backbone
  Vector backbone: JDS82
  Backbone size (bp): 6447
  Vector type: Mammalian Expression
  Promoter: CMV
  Tag / fusion protein: 3XFLAG (N terminal on backbone); FOK1 KKR (+) heterodimer (C terminal on backbone)
Growth in bacteria
  Bacterial resistance: Ampicillin, 100 μg/mL
  Growth temperature: 37°C
  Growth strain: XL1 Blue
  Copy number: High Copy
Terms and licenses: Academic/Nonprofit Terms; Industry Terms: Not Available to Industry
Depositor comments: Backbone contains SHD/C 0.5 Domain TAL N-terminal: ∆152 (Miller et al. 2011) TAL C-terminus: +63 (Miller et al. 2011) FOKI: KKR (+) heterodimer (Doyon et al. 2011)
How to cite: JDS82 was a gift from Keith Joung (Addgene plasmid # 40317 ; http://n2t.net/addgene:40317 ; RRID:Addgene_40317)
