[The description below was written by a language model from this plasmid's Addgene catalogue record and pLannotate feature annotations shown in this document.]
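Description:
JDS82 is a 6,447 bp empty mammalian expression backbone designed to receive an assembled TAL effector repeat array and so generate a complete TALE nuclease (TALEN) monomer. It is maintained in E. coli as a high-copy plasmid through a ColE1/pUC-type origin with ampicillin resistance (AmpR under its own bla promoter). It also carries an f1 origin for single-stranded DNA production.

The expression unit is driven by the CMV immediate early enhancer and promoter, with a T7 promoter just downstream that could support in vitro transcription. The open reading frame begins with an N-terminal 3xFLAG tag. This is followed by TAL effector-derived flanking sequences, which the automated annotation matches to avrXa10 and avrBs3 fragments. According to the depositor, these correspond to a Δ152 truncated TAL N-terminus and a +63 C-terminal segment, along with the final "0.5" half-repeat, which here bears the SHD variable residues specifying cytosine. The C-terminal fusion partner is the FokI cleavage domain in its KKR (+) obligate heterodimer form. It is active only when paired with a partner TALEN carrying the complementary FokI variant, which reduces cleavage by homodimers. A V5 tag sequence is annotated after FokI, though the record does not state whether it is in frame. A bGH polyadenylation signal terminates the transcript.

A separate SV40/EM7 promoter cassette encodes blasticidin S deaminase with an SV40 poly(A) signal, offering blasticidin selection in mammalian cells. The short bleomycin-resistance fragments nearby appear to be non-functional remnants. The vector is typically used by cloning custom repeat arrays between the TAL termini for targeted genome editing.
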