Features (pLannotate 1.2.2; 26 found; start..end, strand, type, name):
     36..80      -  misc_feature   bom (fragment): basis of mobility region from pBR322
    235..614     +  enhancer       CMV enhancer: human cytomegalovirus immediate early enhancer
    615..818     +  promoter       CMV promoter: human cytomegalovirus (CMV) immediate early promoter
    814..847     +  LTR            5' LTR (truncated) (fragment): truncated 5' long terminal repeat (LTR) from HIV-1
    863..881     +  promoter       T7 promoter: promoter for bacteriophage T7 RNA polymerase
    907..972     +  CDS            3xFLAG: three tandem FLAG® epitope tags, followed by an enterokinase cleavage site
   1024..1518    +  CDS            avrXa10 (fragment): AVX10_XANOO - Experimental evidence at protein level: Swiss-Prot protein existence level 1. Avirulence protein. Induces the hypersensitive response (HR)in rice plants carrying the resistance gene Xa10. Activity depends on the presence of the core repeat domains; replacement with repeat domains from other proteins (AvrBs3 of X.euvesicatoria (AC P14727) or AvrXa7 of this organism) does not elicit the HR. Probably acts as a transcription factor in its host plant (rice) to induce plant resistance or disease. From Xanthomonas oryzae pv. oryzae.
   1513..1719    +  CDS            avrBs3 (fragment): AVRB3_XANEU - Experimental evidence at protein level: Swiss-Prot protein existence level 1. Avirulence protein. Acts as a transcription factor in C.annuum plants. In susceptible plants lacking the Bs3 resistance gene induces expression of a number of genes, including genes homologous to a family of auxin-induced genes, alpha-expansin genes, pectate lyase, anthocyanidin glucoside rhamnosyl transferase and at least one transcription factor, UPA20. Their expression leads to plant hypertrophy in mesophyll cells, probably mainly mediated by UPA20 (PubMed:17962565). In resistant plants induces the h
   1708..2295    +  CDS            FokI cleavage domain: nonspecific DNA cleavage domain of the FokI endonuclease (Li et al., 1992) must dimerize to be catalytically active
   2311..2352    +  CDS            V5 tag: epitope tag from simian virus 5
   2408..2632    +  polyA_signal   bGH poly(A) signal: bovine growth hormone polyadenylation signal
   2636..2657    +  promoter       SV40 promoter (fragment): SV40 enhancer and early promoter
   2678..3106    +  rep_origin     f1 ori (sequence partly withheld): f1 bacteriophage origin of replication; arrow indicates direction of (+) strand synthesis
   3120..3450    +  promoter       SV40 promoter: SV40 enhancer and early promoter
   3498..3545    +  promoter       EM7 promoter: synthetic bacterial promoter&nbsp
   3564..3962    +  CDS            BSD: blasticidin S deaminase; Aspergillus terreus BSD; confers resistance to blasticidin
   3963..3990    +  CDS            BleoR (fragment): antibiotic-binding protein; Sh ble from Streptoalloteichus hindustanus; confers resistance to bleomycin, phleomycin, and Zeocin™
   4000..4125    +  CDS            ble (fragment): BLE_KLEPN - Experimental evidence at protein level: Swiss-Prot protein existence level 1. Binding protein with a strong affinity to the bleomycin family of antibiotics. Binds to CL990; an antimitotic-antibiotic compound. From Klebsiella pneumoniae.
   4120..4241    +  polyA_signal   SV40 poly(A) signal: SV40 polyadenylation signal
   4314..4330    -  protein_bind   lac operator: The lac repressor binds to the lac operator to inhibit transcription in E. coli. This inhibition can be relieved by adding lactose or isopropyl-β-D-thiogalactopyranoside (IPTG). lac repressor encoded by lacI
   4338..4368    -  promoter       lac promoter: promoter for the E. coli lac operon
   4383..4404    -  protein_bind   CAP binding site: CAP binding activates transcription in the presence of cAMP. E. coli catabolite activator protein
   4417..4509    -  CDS            lacI (fragment): lac repressor; lacI; The lac repressor binds to the lac operator to inhibit transcription in E. coli. This inhibition can be relieved by adding lactose or isopropyl-β-D-thiogalactopyranoside (IPTG).
   4692..5280    -  rep_origin     ori: high-copy-number ColE1/pMB1/pBR322/pUC origin of replication
   5451..6311    -  CDS            AmpR: β-lactamase; bla; confers resistance to ampicillin, carbenicillin, and related antibiotics
   6312..6416    -  promoter       AmpR promoter: bla
>Addgene plasmid #40317 | JDS82 | depositor full sequence | sequence record 51985 | JDS82 sequence 6447 bps
GACGGATCGGGAGATCTCCCGATCCCCTATGGTCGACTCTCAGTACAATCTGCTCTGATGCCGCATAGTT
AAGCCAGTATCTGCTCCCTGCTTGTGTGTTGGAGGTCGCTGAGTAGTGCGCGAGCAAAATTTAAGCTACA
ACAAGGCAAGGCTTGACCGACAATTGCATGAAGAATCTGCTTAGGGTTAGGCGTTTTGCGCTGCTTCGCG
ATGTACGGGCCAGATATACGCGTTGACATTGATTATTGACTAGTTATTAATAGTAATCAATTACGGGGTC
ATTAGTTCATAGCCCATATATGGAGTTCCGCGTTACATAACTTACGGTAAATGGCCCGCCTGGCTGACCG
CCCAACGACCCCCGCCCATTGACGTCAATAATGACGTATGTTCCCATAGTAACGCCAATAGGGACTTTCC
ATTGACGTCAATGGGTGGACTATTTACGGTAAACTGCCCACTTGGCAGTACATCAAGTGTATCATATGCC
AAGTACGCCCCCTATTGACGTCAATGACGGTAAATGGCCCGCCTGGCATTATGCCCAGTACATGACCTTA
TGGGACTTTCCTACTTGGCAGTACATCTACGTATTAGTCATCGCTATTACCATGGTGATGCGGTTTTGGC
AGTACATCAATGGGCGTGGATAGCGGTTTGACTCACGGGGATTTCCAAGTCTCCACCCCATTGACGTCAA
TGGGAGTTTGTTTTGGCACCAAAATCAACGGGACTTTCCAAAATGTCGTAACAACTCCGCCCCATTGACG
CAAATGGGCGGTAGGCGTGTACGGTGGGAGGTCTATATAAGCAGAGCTCTCTGGCTAACTAGAGAACCCA
CTGCTTACTGGCTTATCGAAATTAATACGACTCACTATAGGGAGACCCAAGCTGGCTAGCACCATGGACT
ACAAAGACCATGACGGTGATTATAAAGATCATGACATCGATTACAAGGATGACGATGACAAGATGGCCCC
CAAGAAGAAGAGGAAGGTGGGCATTCACCGCGGGGTACCTATGGTGGACTTGAGGACACTCGGTTATTCG
CAACAGCAACAGGAGAAAATCAAGCCTAAGGTCAGGAGCACCGTCGCGCAACACCACGAGGCGCTTGTGG
GGCATGGCTTCACTCATGCGCATATTGTCGCGCTTTCACAGCACCCTGCGGCGCTTGGGACGGTGGCTGT
CAAATACCAAGATATGATTGCGGCCCTGCCCGAAGCCACGCACGAGGCAATTGTAGGGGTCGGTAAACAG
TGGTCGGGAGCGCGAGCACTTGAGGCGCTGCTGACTGTGGCGGGTGAGCTTAGGGGGCCTCCGCTCCAGC
TCGACACCGGGCAGCTGCTGAAGATCGCGAAGAGAGGGGGAGTAACAGCGGTAGAGGCAGTGCACGCCTG
GCGCAATGCGCTCACCGGGGCCCCCTTGAACAGAGACGATTAATGCGTCTCGCTGACACCCGAACAGGTG
GTCGCCATTGCTTCCCACGACGGAGGACGGCCAGCCTTGGAGTCCATCGTAGCCCAATTGTCCAGGCCCG
ATCCCGCGTTGGCTGCGTTAACGAATGACCATCTGGTGGCGTTGGCATGTCTTGGTGGACGACCCGCGCT
CGATGCAGTCAAAAAGGGTCTGCCTCATGCTCCCGCATTGATCAAAAGAACCAACCGGCGGATTCCCGAG
AGAACTTCCCATCGAGTCGCGGGATCCCAACTAGTCAAAAGTGAACTGGAGGAGAAGAAATCTGAACTTC
GTCATAAATTGAAATATGTGCCTCATGAATATATTGAATTAATTGAAATTGCCAGAAATTCCACTCAGGA
TAGAATTCTTGAAATGAAGGTAATGGAATTTTTTATGAAAGTTTATGGATATAGAGGTAAACATTTGGGT
GGATCAAGGAAACCGGACGGAGCAATTTATACTGTCGGATCTCCTATTGATTACGGTGTGATCGTGGATA
CTAAAGCTTATAGCGGAGGTTATAATCTGCCAATTGGCCAAGCAGATGAAATGCAACGATATGTCAAAGA
AAATCAAACACGAAACAAACATATCAACCCTAATGAATGGTGGAAAGTCTATCCATCTTCTGTAACGGAA
TTTAAGTTTTTATTTGTGAGTGGTCACTTTAAAGGAAACTACAAAGCTCAGCTTACACGATTAAATCGTA
AGACTAATTGTAATGGAGCTGTTCTTAGTGTAGAAGAGCTTTTAATTGGTGGAGAAATGATTAAAGCCGG
CACATTAACCTTAGAGGAAGTCAGACGGAAATTTAATAACGGCGAGATAAACTTTTAAGGGCCCTTCGAA
GGTAAGCCTATCCCTAACCCTCTCCTCGGTCTCGATTCTACGCGTACCGGTCATCATCACCATCACCATT
GAGTTTAAACCCGCTGATCAGCCTCGACTGTGCCTTCTAGTTGCCAGCCATCTGTTGTTTGCCCCTCCCC
CGTGCCTTCCTTGACCCTGGAAGGTGCCACTCCCACTGTCCTTTCCTAATAAAATGAGGAAATTGCATCG
CATTGTCTGAGTAGGTGTCATTCTATTCTGGGGGGTGGGGTGGGGCAGGACAGCAAGGGGGAGGATTGGG
AAGACAATAGCAGGCATGCTGGGGATGCGGTGGGCTCTATGGCTTCTGAGGCGGAAAGAACCAGCTGGGG
CTCTAGGGGGTATCCCC
[124 nt withheld, positions 2678-2801]
C
[32 nt withheld, positions 2803-2834]
CA
[57 nt withheld, positions 2837-2893]
A
[49 nt withheld, positions 2895-2943]
CCTTTGACGTTGGAGTCCACGTTCTTT
[37 nt withheld, positions 2971-3007]
ACCCTATCTCGGTCTATTCTTTTGATTTATAAGGGATTTTGGGGATTTCGGCCTATTGGTTAAAAAATGA
GCTGATTTAACAAAAATTTAACGCGAATTAATTCTGTGGAATGTGTGTCAGTTAGGGTGTGGAAAGTCCC
CAGGCTCCCCAGGCAGGCAGAAGTATGCAAAGCATGCATCTCAATTAGTCAGCAACCAGGTGTGGAAAGT
CCCCAGGCTCCCCAGCAGGCAGAAGTATGCAAAGCATGCATCTCAATTAGTCAGCAACCATAGTCCCGCC
CCTAACTCCGCCCATCCCGCCCCTAACTCCGCCCAGTTCCGCCCATTCTCCGCCCCATGGCTGACTAATT
TTTTTTATTTATGCAGAGGCCGAGGCCGCCTCTGCCTCTGAGCTATTCCAGAAGTAGTGAGGAGGCTTTT
TTGGAGGCCTAGGCTTTTGCAAAAAGCTCCCGGGAGCTTGTATATCCATTTTCGGATCTGATCAGCACGT
GTTGACAATTAATCATCGGCATAGTATATCGGCATAGTATAATACGACAAGGTGAGGAACTAAACCATGG
CCAAGCCTTTGTCTCAAGAAGAATCCACCCTCATTGAAAGAGCAACGGCTACAATCAACAGCATCCCCAT
CTCTGAAGACTACAGCGTCGCCAGCGCAGCTCTCTCTAGCGACGGCCGCATCTTCACTGGTGTCAATGTA
TATCATTTTACTGGGGGACCTTGTGCAGAACTCGTGGTGCTGGGCACTGCTGCTGCTGCGGCAGCTGGCA
ACCTGACTTGTATCGTCGCGATCGGAAATGAGAACAGGGGCATCTTGAGCCCCTGCGGACGGTGTCGACA
GGTGCTTCTCGATCTGCATCCTGGGATCAAAGCGATAGTGAAGGACAGTGATGGACAGCCGACGGCAGTT
GGGATTCGTGAATTGCTGCCCTCTGGTTATGTGTGGGAGGGCTAAGCACTTCGTGGCCGAGGAGCAGGAC
TGACACGTGCTACGAGATTTCGATTCCACCGCCGCCTTCTATGAAAGGTTGGGCTTCGGAATCGTTTTCC
GGGACGCCGGCTGGATGATCCTCCAGCGCGGGGATCTCATGCTGGAGTTCTTCGCCCACCCCAACTTGTT
TATTGCAGCTTATAATGGTTACAAATAAAGCAATAGCATCACAAATTTCACAAATAAAGCATTTTTTTCA
CTGCATTCTAGTTGTGGTTTGTCCAAACTCATCAATGTATCTTATCATGTCTGTATACCGTCGACCTCTA
GCTAGAGCTTGGCGTAATCATGGTCATAGCTGTTTCCTGTGTGAAATTGTTATCCGCTCACAATTCCACA
CAACATACGAGCCGGAAGCATAAAGTGTAAAGCCTGGGGTGCCTAATGAGTGAGCTAACTCACATTAATT
GCGTTGCGCTCACTGCCCGCTTTCCAGTCGGGAAACCTGTCGTGCCAGCTGCATTAATGAATCGGCCAAC
GCGCGGGGAGAGGCGGTTTGCGTATTGGGCGCTCTTCCGCTTCCTCGCTCACTGACTCGCTGCGCTCGGT
CGTTCGGCTGCGGCGAGCGGTATCAGCTCACTCAAAGGCGGTAATACGGTTATCCACAGAATCAGGGGAT
AACGCAGGAAAGAACATGTGAGCAAAAGGCCAGCAAAAGGCCAGGAACCGTAAAAAGGCCGCGTTGCTGG
CGTTTTTCCATAGGCTCCGCCCCCCTGACGAGCATCACAAAAATCGACGCTCAAGTCAGAGGTGGCGAAA
CCCGACAGGACTATAAAGATACCAGGCGTTTCCCCCTGGAAGCTCCCTCGTGCGCTCTCCTGTTCCGACC
CTGCCGCTTACCGGATACCTGTCCGCCTTTCTCCCTTCGGGAAGCGTGGCGCTTTCTCAATGCTCACGCT
GTAGGTATCTCAGTTCGGTGTAGGTCGTTCGCTCCAAGCTGGGCTGTGTGCACGAACCCCCCGTTCAGCC
CGACCGCTGCGCCTTATCCGGTAACTATCGTCTTGAGTCCAACCCGGTAAGACACGACTTATCGCCACTG
GCAGCAGCCACTGGTAACAGGATTAGCAGAGCGAGGTATGTAGGCGGTGCTACAGAGTTCTTGAAGTGGT
GGCCTAACTACGGCTACACTAGAAGGACAGTATTTGGTATCTGCGCTCTGCTGAAGCCAGTTACCTTCGG
AAAAAGAGTTGGTAGCTCTTGATCCGGCAAACAAACCACCGCTGGTAGCGGTGGTTTTTTTGTTTGCAAG
CAGCAGATTACGCGCAGAAAAAAAGGATCTCAAGAAGATCCTTTGATCTTTTCTACGGGGTCTGACGCTC
AGTGGAACGAAAACTCACGTTAAGGGATTTTGGTCATGAGATTATCAAAAAGGATCTTCACCTAGATCCT
TTTAAATTAAAAATGAAGTTTTAAATCAATCTAAAGTATATATGAGTAAACTTGGTCTGACAGTTACCAA
TGCTTAATCAGTGAGGCACCTATCTCAGCGATCTGTCTATTTCGTTCATCCATAGTTGCCTGACTCCCCG
TCGTGTAGATAACTACGATACGGGAGGGCTTACCATCTGGCCCCAGTGCTGCAATGATACCGCGAGACCC
ACGCTCACCGGCTCCAGATTTATCAGCAATAAACCAGCCAGCCGGAAGGGCCGAGCGCAGAAGTGGTCCT
GCAACTTTATCCGCCTCCATCCAGTCTATTAATTGTTGCCGGGAAGCTAGAGTAAGTAGTTCGCCAGTTA
ATAGTTTGCGCAACGTTGTTGCCATTGCTACAGGCATCGTGGTGTCACGCTCGTCGTTTGGTATGGCTTC
ATTCAGCTCCGGTTCCCAACGATCAAGGCGAGTTACATGATCCCCCATGTTGTGCAAAAAAGCGGTTAGC
TCCTTCGGTCCTCCGATCGTTGTCAGAAGTAAGTTGGCCGCAGTGTTATCACTCATGGTTATGGCAGCAC
TGCATAATTCTCTTACTGTCATGCCATCCGTAAGATGCTTTTCTGTGACTGGTGAGTACTCAACCAAGTC
ATTCTGAGAATAGTGTATGCGGCGACCGAGTTGCTCTTGCCCGGCGTCAATACGGGATAATACCGCGCCA
CATAGCAGAACTTTAAAAGTGCTCATCATTGGAAAACGTTCTTCGGGGCGAAAACTCTCAAGGATCTTAC
CGCTGTTGAGATCCAGTTCGATGTAACCCACTCGTGCACCCAACTGATCTTCAGCATCTTTTACTTTCAC
CAGCGTTTCTGGGTGAGCAAAAACAGGAAGGCAAAATGCCGCAAAAAAGGGAATAAGGGCGACACGGAAA
TGTTGAATACTCATACTCTTCCTTTTTCAATATTATTGAAGCATTTATCAGGGTTATTGTCTCATGAGCG
GATACATATTTGAATGTATTTAGAAAAATAAACAAATAGGGGTTCCGCGCACATTTCCCCGAAAAGTGCC
ACCTGACGTC
