>Addgene plasmid #40317 | JDS82 | addgene partial sequence | sequence record 53818 | JDS-TALEN-F 5'-TAGGGGTCGGTAAACAGTGG-3'
CTTGGAGTCCATCGTAGCCCAATTGTCCAGGCCCGATCCCGCGTTGGCTGCGTTAACGAATGACCATCTG
GTGGCGTTGGCATGTCTTGGTGGACGACCCGCGCTCGATGCAGTCAAAAAGGGTCTGCCTCATGCTCCCG
CATTGATCAAAAGAACCAACCGGCGGATTCCCGAGAGAACTTCCCATCGAGTCGCGGGATCCCAACTAGT
CAAAAGTGAACTGGAGGAGAAGAAATCTGAACTTCGTCATAAATTGAAATATGTGCCTCATGAATATATT
GAATTAATTGAAATTGCCAGAAATTCCACTCANGATAGAATTCTTGAAATGAAGGTAATGGAATTTTTTA
TGAAAGTTTATGGATATANAGGTAAACATTTGGGTGGATCAAGGAAACCGGACGGAGCAATTTATACTGT
CGGATCTCCTATTGATTACNGTGTGATCGTGGATACTAAA
