>Addgene plasmid #40317 | JDS82 | addgene partial sequence | sequence record 54486 | CMV-F 5'-CGCAAATGGGCGGTAGGCGTG-3'
ACTAGAGAACCCACTGCTTACTGGCTTATCGAAATTAATACGACTCACTATAGGGAGACCCAAGCTGGCT
AGCACCATGGACTACAAAGACCATGACGGTGATTATAAAGATCATGACATCGATTACAAGGATGACGATG
ACAAGATGGCCCCCAAGAAGAAGAGGAAGGTGGGCATTCACCGCGGGGTACCTATGGTGGACTTGAGGAC
ACTCGGTTATTCGCAACAGCAACAGGAGAAAATCAAGCCTAAGGTCAGGAGCACCGTCGCGCAACACCAC
GAGGCGCTTGTGGGGCATGGCTTCACTCATGCGCATATTGTCGCGCTTTCACAGCACCCTGCGGCGCTTG
GGACGGTGGCTGTCAAATACCAAGATATGATTGCGGCCCTGCCCGAAGCCACGCACGAGGCAATTGTAGG
GGTCGGTAAACAGTGGTCGGGAGCGCGAGCACTTGAGGCGCTGCTGACTGTGGCGGGTGAGCTTAGGGGG
CCTCCGCTCCAGCTCGACACCGGGCAGCTGCTGAAGATCGCGAAGAGAGGGGGAGTAACAGCGGTAGAGG
CAGTGCACGCCTGGCGCAATGCGCTCACCGGGGCCCCCTTGAACAGAGACGATTAATGCGTCTCGCTGAC
ACCCGAACAGGTGGTCGCCATTGCTTCCCACGACGGAGGACGGCCAGCCTTGGAGTCCATCGTAGCCCAA
TTGTCCAGGCCCGATCCCGCGTTGGCTGCGTTAACGAATGACCATCTGGTGGCGTTGGCATGTCTTGGTG
GACGACCCGCGCTCGATGCAGTCAAAAAGGGTCTGCCTCATGCTCCCGCATTGATCAAAAGAACCAACCG
GCGGATTCCCGAGAGAACTTCCCATCGAGTCGCGGGATCCCAACTAGTCAAAAGTGAACTGGAGGA
