>Addgene plasmid #40317 | JDS82 | addgene partial sequence | sequence record 54487 | JDS-TALEN-F 5'-TAGGGGTCGGTAAACAGTGG-3'
GGCGGGTGAGCTTAGGGGGCCTCCGCTCCAGCTCGACACCGGGCAGCTGCTGAAGATCGCGAAGAGAGGG
GGAGTAACAGCGGTAGAGGCAGTGCACGCCTGGCGCAATGCGCTCACCGGGGCCCCCTTGAACAGAGACG
ATTAATGCGTCTCGCTGACACCCGAACAGGTGGTCGCCATTGCTTCCCACGACGGAGGACGGCCAGCCTT
GGAGTCCATCGTAGCCCAATTGTCCAGGCCCGATCCCGCGTTGGCTGCGTTAACGAATGACCATCTGGTG
GCGTTGGCATGTCTTGGTGGACGACCCGCGCTCGATGCAGTCAAAAAGGGTCTGCCTCATGCTCCCGCAT
TGATCAAAAGAACCAACCGGCGGATTCCCGAGAGAACTTCCCATCGAGTCGCGGGATCCCAACTAGTCAA
AAGTGAACTGGAGGAGAAGAAATCTGAACTTCGTCATAAATTGAAATATGTGCCTCATGAATATATTGAA
TTAATTGAAATTGCCAGAAATTCCACTCAGGATAGAATTCTTGAAATGAAGGTAATGGAATTTTTTATGA
AAGTTTATGGATATAGAGGTAAACATTTGGGTGGATCAAGGAAACCGGACGGAGCAATTTATACTGTCGG
ATCTCCTATTGATTACGGTGTGATCGTGGATACTAAAGCTTATAGCGGAGGTTATAATCTGCCAATTGGC
CAAGCAGATGAAATGCAACGATATGTCAAAGAAAATCAAACACGAAACAAACATATCAACCCTAATGAAT
GGTGGAAAGTCTATCCATCTTCTGTAACGGAATTTAAGTTTTTATTTGTGAGTGGTCACTTTAAAGGAAA
CTACAAAGCTCAGCTTACACGATTAAATCGTAAGACTAATTGTAATGGA
